Addgene plasmid #78633: pLJM1-EGFP-BarcodeV1
Purpose: GESTALT V1 integrating barcode with Puro and EGFP
Depositing lab: Jay Shendure. Depositing organization: University of Washington. Publication: Whole organism lineage tracing by combinatorial and cumulative genome editing. McKenna A, Findlay GM, Gagnon JA, Horwitz MS, Schier AF, Shendure J. Science. 2016 May 26. pii: aaf7907. 10.1126/science.aaf7907 PubMed 27229144.
Backbone
  Vector backbone: pLJM1-EGFP
  Backbone size w/o insert (bp): 8083
  Total vector size (bp): 8343
  Vector type: Lentiviral
  Selectable markers: Puromycin
Growth in bacteria
  Bacterial resistance: Ampicillin, 100 μg/mL
  Growth temperature: 37°C
  Growth strain: NEB Stable
  Copy number: High Copy
Gene/Insert
  Gene/Insert name: GESTALT target V1 (alt name: V1)
  Species: H. sapiens (human)
  Insert size (bp): 260
  Cloning method: Gibson Cloning
  Sequencing primers: 5′ CGAATTCTCGACCTCGAGACA; 3′ CGAAGCTTGAGCTCGAGATCTGAGT
Resource information
  A portion of this plasmid was derived from a plasmid made by: Addgene 19319
Terms and licenses: Academic/Nonprofit Terms; Industry Terms: Not Available to Industry
Depositor comments: Addgene 19319 - pLJM1-EGFP, with GESTALT V1 barcode insert at the 3' terminus of EGFP
How to cite: pLJM1-EGFP-BarcodeV1 was a gift from Jay Shendure (Addgene plasmid # 78633 ; http://n2t.net/addgene:78633 ; RRID:Addgene_78633)
