[The description below was written by a language model from this plasmid's Addgene catalogue record and pLannotate feature annotations shown in this document.]
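Description:
pLJM1-EGFP-BarcodeV1 is a third-generation-style, self-inactivating HIV-1 lentiviral transfer plasmid built on the pLJM1-EGFP backbone, carrying the version 1 GESTALT barcode for CRISPR-based lineage tracing. It is maintained in E. coli through a high-copy ColE1/pUC origin with ampicillin resistance (AmpR), and also carries an f1 origin and an SV40 origin with SV40 poly(A) signal outside the viral region. The packaged genome is transcribed from an RSV promoter fused to a truncated 5' LTR and includes the Ψ packaging signal with a gag fragment, the Rev response element for Rev-dependent nuclear export, a cPPT/CTS element, and a ΔU3 3' LTR that inactivates LTR promoter activity after integration. A residual U6 promoter fragment remains upstream of the CMV enhancer.

Within the provirus, a CMV enhancer/promoter drives EGFP, and the roughly 260 bp GESTALT V1 target was added by Gibson cloning at the 3' terminus of EGFP. The feature table does not annotate the barcode itself, but it leaves an unannotated gap between the short multiple cloning site fragment that follows EGFP and the cPPT/CTS, which is consistent with that placement. A separate human PGK promoter drives puromycin N-acetyltransferase, so transduced mammalian cells can be selected with puromycin and tracked by green fluorescence. The purpose is to integrate the barcode stably into the genome of target cells. In the GESTALT approach, such a compact target array accumulates editing-induced mutations over time, and because it sits in the EGFP transcript, the resulting patterns can be sequenced to reconstruct cell lineage relationships. The record does not describe the number or identity of target sites in the V1 array.
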