Features (pLannotate 1.2.2; 29 found; start..end, strand, type, name):
    131..334     +  promoter       CMV promoter: human cytomegalovirus (CMV) immediate early promoter
    379..1095    +  CDS            EGFP: EGFP is a basic (constitutively fluorescent) green fluorescent protein published in 1996, derived from Aequorea victoria. It is reported to be a rapidly-maturing weak dimer with moderate acid sensitivity.
   1096..1125    +  misc_feature   MCS (fragment): multiple cloning site
   1428..1545    +  misc_feature   cPPT/CTS: central polypurine tract and central termination sequence of HIV-1
   1594..2104    +  promoter       hPGK promoter: human phosphoglycerate kinase 1 promoter
   2126..2725    +  CDS            PuroR: puromycin N-acetyltransferase; pac from Streptomyces alboniger; confers resistance to puromycin
   2768..2851    +  CDS            nef (fragment): NEF_HV1Z2 - Experimental evidence at protein level: Swiss-Prot protein existence level 1. Extracellular Nef protein targets CD4(+) T-lymphocytes for apoptosis by interacting with CXCR4 surface receptors. From Human immunodeficiency virus type 1 group M subtype D (isolate Z2/CDC-Z34) (HIV-1).
   2853..3086    +  LTR            3' LTR (ΔU3): self-inactivating 3' long terminal repeat (LTR) from HIV-1
   3158..3279    +  polyA_signal   SV40 poly(A) signal: SV40 polyadenylation signal
   3319..3454    +  rep_origin     SV40 ori: SV40 origin of replication
   3475..3493    -  promoter       T7 promoter: promoter for bacteriophage T7 RNA polymerase
   3501..3656    +  CDS            lacZα (fragment): LacZα fragment of β-galactosidase; lacZ fragment
   3661..4089    +  rep_origin     f1 ori (sequence partly withheld): f1 bacteriophage origin of replication; arrow indicates direction of (+) strand synthesis
   4142..4246    +  promoter       AmpR promoter: bla
   4247..5107    +  CDS            AmpR: β-lactamase; bla; confers resistance to ampicillin, carbenicillin, and related antibiotics
   5278..5866    +  rep_origin     ori: high-copy-number ColE1/pMB1/pBR322/pUC origin of replication
   6049..6141    +  CDS            lacI (fragment): lac repressor; lacI; The lac repressor binds to the lac operator to inhibit transcription in E. coli. This inhibition can be relieved by adding lactose or isopropyl-β-D-thiogalactopyranoside (IPTG).
   6154..6175    +  protein_bind   CAP binding site: CAP binding activates transcription in the presence of cAMP. E. coli catabolite activator protein
   6190..6220    +  promoter       lac promoter: promoter for the E. coli lac operon
   6228..6244    +  protein_bind   lac operator: The lac repressor binds to the lac operator to inhibit transcription in E. coli. This inhibition can be relieved by adding lactose or isopropyl-β-D-thiogalactopyranoside (IPTG). lac repressor encoded by lacI
   6289..6307    +  promoter       T3 promoter: promoter for bacteriophage T3 RNA polymerase
   6335..6561    +  promoter       RSV promoter: Rous sarcoma virus enhancer/promoter
   6562..6742    +  LTR            5' LTR (truncated): truncated 5' long terminal repeat (LTR) from HIV-1
   6789..6914    +  misc_feature   HIV-1 Ψ: packaging signal of human immunodeficiency virus type 1
   6898..7261    +  CDS            HIV-1 gag (fragment): gag protein from human immunodeficiency virus 1; gag
   7407..7640    +  misc_feature   RRE: The Rev response element (RRE) of HIV-1 allows for Rev-dependent mRNA export from the nucleus to the cytoplasm.
   8017..8117    +  CDS            Rev (fragment): human immunodeficiency virus 1 (HIV-1) Rev protein; rev; enhances nuclear export of unspliced and incompletely spliced viral mRNAs
   8167..5       +  promoter       U6 promoter (fragment) (across the origin): RNA polymerase III promoter for human U6 snRNA
   8341..130     +  enhancer       CMV enhancer (fragment) (across the origin): human cytomegalovirus immediate early enhancer; contains an 18-bp deletion relative to the standard CMV enhancer
>Addgene plasmid #78633 | pLJM1-EGFP-BarcodeV1 | depositor full sequence | sequence record 147167 | full map with insert
TATGCCAAGTACGCCCCCTATTGACGTCAATGACGGTAAATGGCCCGCCTGGCATTATGCCCAGTACATG
ACCTTATGGGACTTTCCTACTTGGCAGTACATCTACGTATTAGTCATCGCTATTACCATGGTGATGCGGT
TTTGGCAGTACATCAATGGGCGTGGATAGCGGTTTGACTCACGGGGATTTCCAAGTCTCCACCCCATTGA
CGTCAATGGGAGTTTGTTTTGGCACCAAAATCAACGGGACTTTCCAAAATGTCGTAACAACTCCGCCCCA
TTGACGCAAATGGGCGGTAGGCGTGTACGGTGGGAGGTCTATATAAGCAGAGCTGGTTTAGTGAACCGTC
AGATCCGCTAGCGCTACCGGTCGCCACCATGGTGAGCAAGGGCGAGGAGCTGTTCACCGGGGTGGTGCCC
ATCCTGGTCGAGCTGGACGGCGACGTAAACGGCCACAAGTTCAGCGTGTCCGGCGAGGGCGAGGGCGATG
CCACCTACGGCAAGCTGACCCTGAAGTTCATCTGCACCACCGGCAAGCTGCCCGTGCCCTGGCCCACCCT
CGTGACCACCCTGACCTACGGCGTGCAGTGCTTCAGCCGCTACCCCGACCACATGAAGCAGCACGACTTC
TTCAAGTCCGCCATGCCCGAAGGCTACGTCCAGGAGCGCACCATCTTCTTCAAGGACGACGGCAACTACA
AGACCCGCGCCGAGGTGAAGTTCGAGGGCGACACCCTGGTGAACCGCATCGAGCTGAAGGGCATCGACTT
CAAGGAGGACGGCAACATCCTGGGGCACAAGCTGGAGTACAACTACAACAGCCACAACGTCTATATCATG
GCCGACAAGCAGAAGAACGGCATCAAGGTGAACTTCAAGATCCGCCACAACATCGAGGACGGCAGCGTGC
AGCTCGCCGACCACTACCAGCAGAACACCCCCATCGGCGACGGCCCCGTGCTGCTGCCCGACAACCACTA
CCTGAGCACCCAGTCCGCCCTGAGCAAAGACCCCAACGAGAAGCGCGATCACATGGTCCTGCTGGAGTTC
GTGACCGCCGCCGGGATCACTCTCGGCATGGACGAGCTGTACAAGTCCGGACTCAGATCTCGAGCTCAAG
CTTCGGGCACTGCGGCTGGAGGTGGGGGAAAGGCACTGAGACTGGGGGTGGAGGTTTAGCAGTGCGGCTA
GAGGTGGTGGAATGGCACTGGGGCTGGGGGAGGCGGTTAGGCACTGTGGCTGCAGGTGGTGGATAAGCAC
TGCAGCTGGGAGTGGAGGTATGGCTCTGTGGCCGGAGGAGGCGGTAAGGCACGGAGGCTGGAAGTGGGGG
ATTGGCACAGGGGCTGAAGGTGATGGAACGGCGCTGCGGCCCGAGGGGGAGGATCCGAATTCTCGACCTC
GAGACAAATGGCAGTATTCATCCACAATTTTAAAAGAAAAGGGGGGATTGGGGGGTACAGTGCAGGGGAA
AGAATAGTAGACATAATAGCAACAGACATACAAACTAAAGAATTACAAAAACAAATTACAAAAATTCAAA
ATTTTCGGGTTTATTACAGGGACAGCAGAGATCCACTTTGGCCGCGGCTCGAGGGGGTTGGGGTTGCGCC
TTTTCCAAGGCAGCCCTGGGTTTGCGCAGGGACGCGGCTGCTCTGGGCGTGGTTCCGGGAAACGCAGCGG
CGCCGACCCTGGGTCTCGCACATTCTTCACGTCCGTTCGCAGCGTCACCCGGATCTTCGCCGCTACCCTT
GTGGGCCCCCCGGCGACGCTTCCTGCTCCGCCCCTAAGTCGGGAAGGTTCCTTGCGGTTCGCGGCGTGCC
GGACGTGACAAACGGAAGCCGCACGTCTCACTAGTACCCTCGCAGACGGACAGCGCCAGGGAGCAATGGC
AGCGCGCCGACCGCGATGGGCTGTGGCCAATAGCGGCTGCTCAGCAGGGCGCGCCGAGAGCAGCGGCCGG
GAAGGGGCGGTGCGGGAGGCGGGGTGTGGGGCGGTAGTGTGGGCCCTGTTCCTGCCCGCGCGGTGTTCCG
CATTCTGCAAGCCTCCGGAGCGCACGTCGGCAGTCGGCTCCCTCGTTGACCGAATCACCGACCTCTCTCC
CCAGGGGGATCCACCGGAGCTTACCATGACCGAGTACAAGCCCACGGTGCGCCTCGCCACCCGCGACGAC
GTCCCCAGGGCCGTACGCACCCTCGCCGCCGCGTTCGCCGACTACCCCGCCACGCGCCACACCGTCGATC
CGGACCGCCACATCGAGCGGGTCACCGAGCTGCAAGAACTCTTCCTCACGCGCGTCGGGCTCGACATCGG
CAAGGTGTGGGTCGCGGACGACGGCGCCGCGGTGGCGGTCTGGACCACGCCGGAGAGCGTCGAAGCGGGG
GCGGTGTTCGCCGAGATCGGCCCGCGCATGGCCGAGTTGAGCGGTTCCCGGCTGGCCGCGCAGCAACAGA
TGGAAGGCCTCCTGGCGCCGCACCGGCCCAAGGAGCCCGCGTGGTTCCTGGCCACCGTCGGCGTCTCGCC
CGACCACCAGGGCAAGGGTCTGGGCAGCGCCGTCGTGCTCCCCGGAGTGGAGGCGGCCGAGCGCGCCGGG
GTGCCCGCCTTCCTGGAGACCTCCGCGCCCCGCAACCTCCCCTTCTACGAGCGGCTCGGCTTCACCGTCA
CCGCCGACGTCGAGGTGCCCGAAGGACCGCGCACCTGGTGCATGACCCGCAAGCCCGGTGCCTGACGCCC
GCCCCACGACCCGCAGCGCCCGACCGAAAGGAGCGCACGACCCCATGCATCGGTACCTTTAAGACCAATG
ACTTACAAGGCAGCTGTAGATCTTAGCCACTTTTTAAAAGAAAAGGGGGGACTGGAAGGGCTAATTCACT
CCCAACGAAGACAAGATCTGCTTTTTGCTTGTACTGGGTCTCTCTGGTTAGACCAGATCTGAGCCTGGGA
GCTCTCTGGCTAACTAGGGAACCCACTGCTTAAGCCTCAATAAAGCTTGCCTTGAGTGCTTCAAGTAGTG
TGTGCCCGTCTGTTGTGTGACTCTGGTAACTAGAGATCCCTCAGACCCTTTTAGTCAGTGTGGAAAATCT
CTAGCAGTAGTAGTTCATGTCATCTTATTATTCAGTATTTATAACTTGCAAAGAAATGAATATCAGAGAG
TGAGAGGAACTTGTTTATTGCAGCTTATAATGGTTACAAATAAAGCAATAGCATCACAAATTTCACAAAT
AAAGCATTTTTTTCACTGCATTCTAGTTGTGGTTTGTCCAAACTCATCAATGTATCTTATCATGTCTGGC
TCTAGCTATCCCGCCCCTAACTCCGCCCATCCCGCCCCTAACTCCGCCCAGTTCCGCCCATTCTCCGCCC
CATGGCTGACTAATTTTTTTTATTTATGCAGAGGCCGAGGCCGCCTCGGCCTCTGAGCTATTCCAGAAGT
AGTGAGGAGGCTTTTTTGGAGGCCTAGGGACGTACCCAATTCGCCCTATAGTGAGTCGTATTACGCGCGC
TCACTGGCCGTCGTTTTACAACGTCGTGACTGGGAAAACCCTGGCGTTACCCAACTTAATCGCCTTGCAG
CACATCCCCCTTTCGCCAGCTGGCGTAATAGCGAAGAGGCCCGCACCGATCGCCCTTCCCAACAGTTGCG
CAGCCTGAATGGCGAATGGG
[124 nt withheld, positions 3661-3784]
C
[91 nt withheld, positions 3786-3876]
A
[49 nt withheld, positions 3878-3926]
CCTTTGACGTTGGAGTCCACGTTCTTT
[37 nt withheld, positions 3954-3990]
ACCCTATCTCGGTCTATTCTTTTGATTTATAAGGGATTTTGCCGATTTCGGCCTATTGGTTAAAAAATGA
GCTGATTTAACAAAAATTTAACGCGAATTTTAACAAAATATTAACGCTTACAATTTAGGTGGCACTTTTC
GGGGAAATGTGCGCGGAACCCCTATTTGTTTATTTTTCTAAATACATTCAAATATGTATCCGCTCATGAG
ACAATAACCCTGATAAATGCTTCAATAATATTGAAAAAGGAAGAGTATGAGTATTCAACATTTCCGTGTC
GCCCTTATTCCCTTTTTTGCGGCATTTTGCCTTCCTGTTTTTGCTCACCCAGAAACGCTGGTGAAAGTAA
AAGATGCTGAAGATCAGTTGGGTGCACGAGTGGGTTACATCGAACTGGATCTCAACAGCGGTAAGATCCT
TGAGAGTTTTCGCCCCGAAGAACGTTTTCCAATGATGAGCACTTTTAAAGTTCTGCTATGTGGCGCGGTA
TTATCCCGTATTGACGCCGGGCAAGAGCAACTCGGTCGCCGCATACACTATTCTCAGAATGACTTGGTTG
AGTACTCACCAGTCACAGAAAAGCATCTTACGGATGGCATGACAGTAAGAGAATTATGCAGTGCTGCCAT
AACCATGAGTGATAACACTGCGGCCAACTTACTTCTGACAACGATCGGAGGACCGAAGGAGCTAACCGCT
TTTTTGCACAACATGGGGGATCATGTAACTCGCCTTGATCGTTGGGAACCGGAGCTGAATGAAGCCATAC
CAAACGACGAGCGTGACACCACGATGCCTGTAGCAATGGCAACAACGTTGCGCAAACTATTAACTGGCGA
ACTACTTACTCTAGCTTCCCGGCAACAATTAATAGACTGGATGGAGGCGGATAAAGTTGCAGGACCACTT
CTGCGCTCGGCCCTTCCGGCTGGCTGGTTTATTGCTGATAAATCTGGAGCCGGTGAGCGTGGGTCTCGCG
GTATCATTGCAGCACTGGGGCCAGATGGTAAGCCCTCCCGTATCGTAGTTATCTACACGACGGGGAGTCA
GGCAACTATGGATGAACGAAATAGACAGATCGCTGAGATAGGTGCCTCACTGATTAAGCATTGGTAACTG
TCAGACCAAGTTTACTCATATATACTTTAGATTGATTTAAAACTTCATTTTTAATTTAAAAGGATCTAGG
TGAAGATCCTTTTTGATAATCTCATGACCAAAATCCCTTAACGTGAGTTTTCGTTCCACTGAGCGTCAGA
CCCCGTAGAAAAGATCAAAGGATCTTCTTGAGATCCTTTTTTTCTGCGCGTAATCTGCTGCTTGCAAACA
AAAAAACCACCGCTACCAGCGGTGGTTTGTTTGCCGGATCAAGAGCTACCAACTCTTTTTCCGAAGGTAA
CTGGCTTCAGCAGAGCGCAGATACCAAATACTGTTCTTCTAGTGTAGCCGTAGTTAGGCCACCACTTCAA
GAACTCTGTAGCACCGCCTACATACCTCGCTCTGCTAATCCTGTTACCAGTGGCTGCTGCCAGTGGCGAT
AAGTCGTGTCTTACCGGGTTGGACTCAAGACGATAGTTACCGGATAAGGCGCAGCGGTCGGGCTGAACGG
GGGGTTCGTGCACACAGCCCAGCTTGGAGCGAACGACCTACACCGAACTGAGATACCTACAGCGTGAGCT
ATGAGAAAGCGCCACGCTTCCCGAAGGGAGAAAGGCGGACAGGTATCCGGTAAGCGGCAGGGTCGGAACA
GGAGAGCGCACGAGGGAGCTTCCAGGGGGAAACGCCTGGTATCTTTATAGTCCTGTCGGGTTTCGCCACC
TCTGACTTGAGCGTCGATTTTTGTGATGCTCGTCAGGGGGGCGGAGCCTATGGAAAAACGCCAGCAACGC
GGCCTTTTTACGGTTCCTGGCCTTTTGCTGGCCTTTTGCTCACATGTTCTTTCCTGCGTTATCCCCTGAT
TCTGTGGATAACCGTATTACCGCCTTTGAGTGAGCTGATACCGCTCGCCGCAGCCGAACGACCGAGCGCA
GCGAGTCAGTGAGCGAGGAAGCGGAAGAGCGCCCAATACGCAAACCGCCTCTCCCCGCGCGTTGGCCGAT
TCATTAATGCAGCTGGCACGACAGGTTTCCCGACTGGAAAGCGGGCAGTGAGCGCAACGCAATTAATGTG
AGTTAGCTCACTCATTAGGCACCCCAGGCTTTACACTTTATGCTTCCGGCTCGTATGTTGTGTGGAATTG
TGAGCGGATAACAATTTCACACAGGAAACAGCTATGACCATGATTACGCCAAGCGCGCAATTAACCCTCA
CTAAAGGGAACAAAAGCTGGAGCTGCAAGCTTAATGTAGTCTTATGCAATACTCTTGTAGTCTTGCAACA
TGGTAACGATGAGTTAGCAACATGCCTTACAAGGAGAGAAAAAGCACCGTGCATGCCGATTGGTGGAAGT
AAGGTGGTACGATCGTGCCTTATTAGGAAGGCAACAGACGGGTCTGACATGGATTGGACGAACCACTGAA
TTGCCGCATTGCAGAGATATTGTATTTAAGTGCCTAGCTCGATACATAAACGGGTCTCTCTGGTTAGACC
AGATCTGAGCCTGGGAGCTCTCTGGCTAACTAGGGAACCCACTGCTTAAGCCTCAATAAAGCTTGCCTTG
AGTGCTTCAAGTAGTGTGTGCCCGTCTGTTGTGTGACTCTGGTAACTAGAGATCCCTCAGACCCTTTTAG
TCAGTGTGGAAAATCTCTAGCAGTGGCGCCCGAACAGGGACTTGAAAGCGAAAGGGAAACCAGAGGAGCT
CTCTCGACGCAGGACTCGGCTTGCTGAAGCGCGCACGGCAAGAGGCGAGGGGCGGCGACTGGTGAGTACG
CCAAAAATTTTGACTAGCGGAGGCTAGAAGGAGAGAGATGGGTGCGAGAGCGTCAGTATTAAGCGGGGGA
GAATTAGATCGCGATGGGAAAAAATTCGGTTAAGGCCAGGGGGAAAGAAAAAATATAAATTAAAACATAT
AGTATGGGCAAGCAGGGAGCTAGAACGATTCGCAGTTAATCCTGGCCTGTTAGAAACATCAGAAGGCTGT
AGACAAATACTGGGACAGCTACAACCATCCCTTCAGACAGGATCAGAAGAACTTAGATCATTATATAATA
CAGTAGCAACCCTCTATTGTGTGCATCAAAGGATAGAGATAAAAGACACCAAGGAAGCTTTAGACAAGAT
AGAGGAAGAGCAAAACAAAAGTAAGACCACCGCACAGCAAGCGGCCGCTGATCTTCAGACCTGGAGGAGG
AGATATGAGGGACAATTGGAGAAGTGAATTATATAAATATAAAGTAGTAAAAATTGAACCATTAGGAGTA
GCACCCACCAAGGCAAAGAGAAGAGTGGTGCAGAGAGAAAAAAGAGCAGTGGGAATAGGAGCTTTGTTCC
TTGGGTTCTTGGGAGCAGCAGGAAGCACTATGGGCGCAGCGTCAATGACGCTGACGGTACAGGCCAGACA
ATTATTGTCTGGTATAGTGCAGCAGCAGAACAATTTGCTGAGGGCTATTGAGGCGCAACAGCATCTGTTG
CAACTCACAGTCTGGGGCATCAAGCAGCTCCAGGCAAGAATCCTGGCTGTGGAAAGATACCTAAAGGATC
AACAGCTCCTGGGGATTTGGGGTTGCTCTGGAAAACTCATTTGCACCACTGCTGTGCCTTGGAATGCTAG
TTGGAGTAATAAATCTCTGGAACAGATTTGGAATCACACGACCTGGATGGAGTGGGACAGAGAAATTAAC
AATTACACAAGCTTAATACACTCCTTAATTGAAGAATCGCAAAACCAGCAAGAAAAGAATGAACAAGAAT
TATTGGAATTAGATAAATGGGCAAGTTTGTGGAATTGGTTTAACATAACAAATTGGCTGTGGTATATAAA
ATTATTCATAATGATAGTAGGAGGCTTGGTAGGTTTAAGAATAGTTTTTGCTGTACTTTCTATAGTGAAT
AGAGTTAGGCAGGGATATTCACCATTATCGTTTCAGACCCACCTCCCAACCCCGAGGGGACCCGACAGGC
CCGAAGGAATAGAAGAAGAAGGTGGAGAGAGAGACAGAGACAGATCCATTCGATTAGTGAACGGATCTCG
ACGGTATCGATCACGAGACTAGCCTCGAGCGGCCGCCCCCTTCACCGAGGGCCTATTTCCCATGATTCCT
TCATATTTGCATATACGATACAAGGCTGTTAGAGAGATAATTGGAATTAATTTGACTGTAAACACAAAGA
TATTAGTACAAAATACGTGACGTAGAAAGTAATAATTTCTTGGGTAGTTTGCAGTTTTAAAATTATGTTT
TAAAATGGACTATCA
