>Addgene plasmid #78633 | pLJM1-EGFP-BarcodeV1 | depositor partial sequence | sequence record 147168 | insert verified with 5' insert primer GATCTCGAGCTCAAGCTTCG
TGAGACTGGGGGTGGAGGTTTAGCAGTGCGGCTAGAGGTGGTGGAATGGCACTGGGGCTGGGGGAGGCGG
TTAGGCACTGTGGCTGCAGGTGGTGGATAAGCACTGCAGCTGGGAGTGGAGGTATGGCACTGAGACCAGA
GGTGGTGGAAATAGCACTGTGGCTGGGGGAGGTGGTATACGGCTGTGCGGCCAGAGGTGGAGGAATAGGC
CACAGCGGCCGGAGGTGGCAGTTCTAGGCAATGTGGCTGAAGGTGGAGGATCTAGCCACTGCAGCTAGAG
GTGGAGGATAGTCGAATTCTCGACCTCGAGACAAATGGCAGTATTCATCCACAATTTTAAAAGAAAAGGG
GGGATTGGGGGGTACAGTGCAGGGGAAAGAATAGTAGACATAATAGCAACAGACATACAAACTAAAGAAT
TACAAAAACAAATTACAAAAATTCAAAATTTTCGGGTTTATTACAGGGACAGCAGAGATCCACTTTGGCC
GCGGCTCGAGGGGGTTGGGGTTGCGCCTTTTCCAAGGCAGCCCTGGGTTTGCGCAGGGACGCGGCTGCTC
TGGGCGTGGTTCCGGGAAACGCAGCGGCGCCGACCCTGGGTCTCGCACATTCTTCACGTCCGTTCGCAGC
GTCACCCGGATCTTCGCCGCTACCCTTGTGGGCCCCCCGGCGACGCTTCCTGCTCCGCCCCTAAGTCGGG
AAGGTTCCTTGCGGTTCGCGGCGTGCCGGACGTGACAAACGGAAGCCGCACGTCTCACTAGTACCCTCGC
AGACGGACAGCGCCAGGGAGCAATGGCAGCGCGCCGACCGCGATGGGCTGTGGCCAATAGCGGCTGCTCA
GCAGGGCGCGCCGAGAGCAGCGGCCGGGAAGGGGCGGTGCGGGAGGCGGGGTGTGGGGCGGTAGTGTGGG
CCCTGTTCCTGCCCGCGCGGTGTTCCGCATTCTGCAAGCCTCCGGAGCGCACGTCGGCAGTCGGCTCCCT
CGTTGACCGAATCACCGA
