>Addgene plasmid #78633 | pLJM1-EGFP-BarcodeV1 | addgene partial sequence | sequence record 152412 | EGFP-C 5'-CATGGTCCTGCTGGAGTTCGTG-3'
TCGGCTGACGAGCTGTCAGTCCGGACTCAGATCTCGAGCTCAAGCTTCGGGCACTGCGGCTGGAGGTGGG
GGAAAGGCACTGAGACTGGGGGTGGAGGTTTAGCAGTGCGGCTAGAGGTGGTGGAATGGCACTGGGGCTG
GGGGAGGCGGTTAGGCACTGTGGCTGCAGGTGGTGGATAAGCACTGCAGCTGGGAGTGGAGGTATGGCTC
TGTGGCCGGAGGAGGCGGTAAGGCACGGAGGCTGGAAGTGGGGGATTGGCACAGGGGCTGAAGGTGATGG
AACGGCGCTGCGGCCCGAGGGGGAGGATCCGAATTCTCGACCTCGAGACAAATGGCAGTATTCATCCACA
ATTTTAAAAGAAAAGGGGGGATTGGGGGGTACAGTGCAGGGGAAAGAATAGTAGACATAATAGCAACAGA
CATACAAACTAAAGAATTACAAAAACAAATTACAAAAATTCAAAATTTTCGGGTTTATTACAGGGACAGC
AGAGATCCACTTTGGCCGCGGCTCGAGGGGGTTGGGGTTGCGCCTTTTCCAAGGCAGCCCTGGGTTTGCG
CAGGGACGCGGCTGCTCTGGGCGTGGTTCCGGGAAACGCAGCGGCGCCGACCCTGGGTCTCGCACATTCT
TCACGTCCGTTCGCAGCGTCACCCGGATCTTCGCCGCTACCCTTGTGGGCCCCCCGGCGACGCTTCCTGC
TCCGCCCCTAAGTCGGGAAGGTTCCTTGCGGTTCGCGGCGTGCCGGACGTGACAAACGGAAGCCGCACGT
CTCACTAGTACCCTCGCAGACGGACAGCGCCAGGGAGCAATGGCAGCGCGCCGACCGCGATGGGCTGTGG
CCAATAGCGGCTGCTCAGCAGGGCGCG
