>Addgene plasmid #78633 | pLJM1-EGFP-BarcodeV1 | addgene partial sequence | sequence record 152571 | EGFP-C 5'-CATGGTCCTGCTGGAGTTCGTG-3'
AGTCCGGACTCAGATCTCGAGCTCAAGCTTCGGGCACTGCGGCTGGAGGTGGGGGAAAGGCACTGAGACT
GGGGGTGGAGGTTTAGCAGTGCGGCTAGAGGTGGTGGAATGGCACTGGGGCTGGGGGAGGCGGTTAGGCA
CTGTGGCTGCAGGTGGTGGATAAGCACTGCAGCTGGGAGTGGAGGTATGGCTCTGTGGCCGGAGGAGGCG
GTAAGGCACGGAGGCTGGAAGTGGGGGATTGGCACAGGGGCTGAAGGTGATGGAACGGCGCTGCGGCCCG
AGGGGGAGGATCCGAATTCTCGACCTCGAGACAAATGGCAGTATTCATCCACAATTTTAAAAGAAAAGGG
GGGATTGGGGGGTACAGTGCAGGGGAAAGAATAGTAGACATAATAGCAACAGACATACAAACTAAAGAAT
TACAAAAACAAATTACAAAAATTCAAAATTTTCGGGTTTATTACAGGGACAGCAGAGATCCACTTTGGCC
GCGGCTCGAGGGGGTTGGGGTTGCGCCTTTTCCAAGGCAGCCCTGGGTTTGCGCAGGGACGCGGCTGCTC
TGGGCGTGGTTCCGGGAAACGCAGCGGCGCCGACCCTGGGTCTCGCACATTCTTCACGTCCGTTCGCAGC
GTCACCCGGATCTTCGCCGCTACCCTTGTGGGCCCCCCGGCGACGCTTCCTGCTCCGCCCCTAAGTCGGG
AAGGTTCCTTGCGGTTCGCGGCGTGCCGGACGTGACAAACGGAAGCCGCACGTCTCACTAGTACCCTCGC
AGACGGACAGCGCCAGGGAGCAATGGCAGCGCGCCGACCGCGATGGGCTGTGGCCAATAGCGGCTGCTCA
GCAGGGCGCG
